Addgene plasmid #119841: mApple-proα2(I)-G610C
Purpose: Expresses mouse Type I procollagen α2 chain (Col1a2) with Gly610Cys mutation and mApple between signal sequence and exon 6
Depositing lab: Sergey Leikin. Depositing organization: National Institute of Child Health and Human Development (NICHD). Publication: Noncanonical autophagy at ER exit sites regulates procollagen turnover. Omari S, Makareeva E, Roberts-Pilgrim A, Mirigian L, Jarnik M, Ott C, Lippincott-Schwartz J, Leikin S. Proc Natl Acad Sci U S A. 2018 Oct 23;115(43):E10099-E10108. doi: 10.1073/pnas.1814552115. Epub 2018 Oct 4. PubMed 30287488.
Backbone
  Vector backbone: pcDNA3.1
  Backbone size w/o insert (bp): 5400
  Total vector size (bp): 10143
  Vector type: Mammalian Expression
  Selectable markers: Neomycin (select with G418)
Growth in bacteria
  Bacterial resistance: Ampicillin, 100 μg/mL
  Growth temperature: 37°C
  Growth strain: DH5alpha
  Growth instructions: Originally grown in One Shot TOP10 Chemically competent E. coli
  Copy number: Unknown
Gene/Insert
  Gene/Insert name: Type I procollagen α2 chain (alt name: Col1a2)
  Species: M. musculus (mouse)
  Insert size (bp): 4729
  Mutation: Col1a2 exons 2-5 replaced by fluorescent tag, Glycine 610 mutated to Cysteine
  GenBank ID: NM_007743
  Entrez Gene: Col1a2 (a.k.a. Col1a-2, Cola-2, Cola2, oim)
  Promoter: CMV
  Tag / fusion protein: mApple (N terminal on insert)
  Cloning method: Restriction Enzyme; 5′ cloning site HindIII, BamHI (not destroyed); 3′ cloning site NotI (not destroyed)
  Sequencing primers: 5′ CGC AAA TGG GCG GTA GGC GTG; 3′ TAG AAG GCA CAG TCG AGG
Terms and licenses: Academic/Nonprofit Terms; Industry Terms: Not Available to Industry
Depositor comments: These plasmids were constructed after the G610C mouse model of OI in which the Gly610 residue (starting from the N-terminal end of the triple helix) was substituted with Cys. These mouse type I procollagen plasmids were designed for immortalized and primary murine osteoblasts and fibroblasts. Their expression in other cells might cause significant disruption of assembly, folding and trafficking of type I procollagen, resulting in artifacts. Even in osteoblasts and fibroblasts a fraction of transfected chains, particularly proα2, might be trafficked/degraded as monomers instead of being integrated into procollagen heterotrimers. In our experience, the best evidence of normal behavior of the transfected chains is the appearance of fluorescent extracellular collagen fibers ~ 12 h after transfection. Fluorescent molecules should be incorporated into fibers even when the transfected chains contain the N-propeptide cleavage site, because the cleavage is highly conformation sensitive and always incomplete. We recommend following these guidelines when using the plasmids 1) Only mouse cells that have high expression of endogenous type I procollagen are suitable for studies of physiologically-relevant processes with these constructs. 2) At least 100 μM ascorbic acid at and after transfection is required to ensure proper procollagen folding (for some cells, preincubation with ascorbic acid before transfection might be needed). 3) Optimization of transfection efficiency is needed for all cell types. 4) Experiments beyond 24h after transfection are not recommended, to avoid excessive accumulation of aggregates and cell malfunction caused by increased procollagen synthesis. 5) Lack of extracellular fluorescent fibers 12-24 h after transfection indicates improper procollagen synthesis/trafficking or cellular malfunction. 6) Excessive expression of transfected chains might cause rapid accumulation of large procollagen aggregates in the ER, resulting in cellular malfunction and death. Contact information: Shakib Omari () Sergey Leikin ()
How to cite: mApple-proα2(I)-G610C was a gift from Sergey Leikin (Addgene plasmid # 119841 ; http://n2t.net/addgene:119841 ; RRID:Addgene_119841)
