[The description below was written by a language model from this plasmid's Addgene catalogue record and pLannotate feature annotations shown in this document.]
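Description:
mApple-proα2(I)-G610C is a mammalian expression plasmid of about 10.1 kb built on pcDNA3.1. It is propagated in E. coli through a high-copy ColE1/pUC-type origin with ampicillin selection (AmpR), and also carries an f1 origin. An SV40 promoter–neo–SV40 poly(A) cassette allows G418 selection in mammalian cells. The payload is driven by the CMV immediate early enhancer/promoter and terminated by the bGH polyadenylation signal. A T7 promoter lies just upstream of the insert.

The insert of roughly 4.7 kb encodes the mouse type I procollagen α2 chain (Col1a2). Exons 2–5 are replaced by the red fluorescent protein mApple, so the tag sits between the signal sequence and exon 6, near the N terminus of the secreted chain. The chain also carries a Gly610Cys substitution, numbered from the N-terminal end of the triple helix, which reproduces the G610C mouse model of osteogenesis imperfecta. The two automated feature tables, from the depositor sequence and the repository sequencing result, agree apart from their start points and a few bases of length. Both annotate only mApple and a C-terminal stretch of the collagen, matched to a rabbit COL1A2 homologue, and leave most of the collagen coding region unlabelled. Short hits such as the HIV-1 LTR, ble and lacI fragments appear to be backbone remnants or annotation artefacts.

The construct is intended for transient transfection and live imaging of mutant procollagen folding, trafficking and degradation in murine osteoblasts and fibroblasts. The depositor cautions that only mouse cells with high endogenous type I procollagen expression give physiologically meaningful behaviour, and that overexpression causes aggregation in the ER. Incorporation of fluorescence into extracellular collagen fibres is described as the best evidence that the transfected chains are behaving normally.
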