Features (pLannotate 1.2.2; 21 found; start..end, strand, type, name):
     28..80      -  misc_feature   bom (fragment): basis of mobility region from pBR322
    235..614     +  enhancer       CMV enhancer: human cytomegalovirus immediate early enhancer
    615..818     +  promoter       CMV promoter: human cytomegalovirus (CMV) immediate early promoter
    814..847     +  LTR            5' LTR (truncated) (fragment): truncated 5' long terminal repeat (LTR) from HIV-1
    863..881     +  promoter       T7 promoter: promoter for bacteriophage T7 RNA polymerase
   1036..1743    +  CDS            mApple: mApple is a basic (constitutively fluorescent) red fluorescent protein published in 2008, derived from Discosoma sp.. It is reported to be a rapidly-maturing monomer with high acid sensitivity.
   4819..5607    +  CDS            COL1A2 (fragment): CO1A2_RABIT - Experimental evidence at transcript level: Swiss-Prot protein existence level 2. Type I collagen is a member of group I collagen (fibrillar forming collagen). From Oryctolagus cuniculus (Rabbit).
   5743..5967    +  polyA_signal   bGH poly(A) signal: bovine growth hormone polyadenylation signal
   5971..5992    +  promoter       SV40 promoter (fragment): SV40 enhancer and early promoter
   6013..6441    +  rep_origin     f1 ori (sequence partly withheld): f1 bacteriophage origin of replication; arrow indicates direction of (+) strand synthesis
   6455..6784    +  promoter       SV40 promoter: SV40 enhancer and early promoter
   6851..7642    +  CDS            neo: KKA2_KLEPN - Also known as kan, nptII. Experimental evidence at protein level: Swiss-Prot protein existence level 1. Resistance to kanamycin, neomycin, paromomycin, ribostamycin, butirosin and gentamicin B. From Klebsiella pneumoniae.
   7666..7824    +  CDS            ble (fragment): BLE_KLEPN - Experimental evidence at protein level: Swiss-Prot protein existence level 1. Binding protein with a strong affinity to the bleomycin family of antibiotics. Binds to CL990; an antimitotic-antibiotic compound. From Klebsiella pneumoniae.
   7819..7940    +  polyA_signal   SV40 poly(A) signal: SV40 polyadenylation signal
   8013..8029    -  protein_bind   lac operator: The lac repressor binds to the lac operator to inhibit transcription in E. coli. This inhibition can be relieved by adding lactose or isopropyl-β-D-thiogalactopyranoside (IPTG). lac repressor encoded by lacI
   8037..8067    -  promoter       lac promoter: promoter for the E. coli lac operon
   8082..8103    -  protein_bind   CAP binding site: CAP binding activates transcription in the presence of cAMP. E. coli catabolite activator protein
   8116..8208    -  CDS            lacI (fragment): lac repressor; lacI; The lac repressor binds to the lac operator to inhibit transcription in E. coli. This inhibition can be relieved by adding lactose or isopropyl-β-D-thiogalactopyranoside (IPTG).
   8391..8976    -  rep_origin     ori: high-copy-number ColE1/pMB1/pBR322/pUC origin of replication
   9147..10007   -  CDS            AmpR: β-lactamase; bla; confers resistance to ampicillin, carbenicillin, and related antibiotics
  10008..10112   -  promoter       AmpR promoter: bla
>Addgene plasmid #119841 | mApple-proα2(I)-G610C | depositor full sequence | sequence record 227716 | mApple-proα2(I)-G610C sequence 10143 bps
GACGGATCGGGAGATCTCCCGATCCCCTATGGTGCACTCTCAGTACAATCTGCTCTGATGCCGCATAGTT
AAGCCAGTATCTGCTCCCTGCTTGTGTGTTGGAGGTCGCTGAGTAGTGCGCGAGCAAAATTTAAGCTACA
ACAAGGCAAGGCTTGACCGACAATTGCATGAAGAATCTGCTTAGGGTTAGGCGTTTTGCGCTGCTTCGCG
ATGTACGGGCCAGATATACGCGTTGACATTGATTATTGACTAGTTATTAATAGTAATCAATTACGGGGTC
ATTAGTTCATAGCCCATATATGGAGTTCCGCGTTACATAACTTACGGTAAATGGCCCGCCTGGCTGACCG
CCCAACGACCCCCGCCCATTGACGTCAATAATGACGTATGTTCCCATAGTAACGCCAATAGGGACTTTCC
ATTGACGTCAATGGGTGGAGTATTTACGGTAAACTGCCCACTTGGCAGTACATCAAGTGTATCATATGCC
AAGTACGCCCCCTATTGACGTCAATGACGGTAAATGGCCCGCCTGGCATTATGCCCAGTACATGACCTTA
TGGGACTTTCCTACTTGGCAGTACATCTACGTATTAGTCATCGCTATTACCATGGTGATGCGGTTTTGGC
AGTACATCAATGGGCGTGGATAGCGGTTTGACTCACGGGGATTTCCAAGTCTCCACCCCATTGACGTCAA
TGGGAGTTTGTTTTGGCACCAAAATCAACGGGACTTTCCAAAATGTCGTAACAACTCCGCCCCATTGACG
CAAATGGGCGGTAGGCGTGTACGGTGGGAGGTCTATATAAGCAGAGCTCTCTGGCTAACTAGAGAACCCA
CTGCTTACTGGCTTATCGAAATTAATACGACTCACTATAGGGAGACCCAAGCTGGCTAGCGTTTAAACTT
AAGCTTGGTACCGAGCTCGGATCCACTAGTCCAGTGTGGTGGAATTCGTAGACATGCTCAGCTTTGTGGA
TACGCGGACTCTGTTGCTGCTTGCAGTAACTTCGTGCCTAGCAACATGCCAAGATATCGTGAGCAAGGGC
GAGGAGAATAACATGGCCATCATCAAGGAGTTCATGCGCTTCAAGGTGCACATGGAGGGCTCCGTGAACG
GCCACGAGTTCGAGATCGAGGGCGAGGGCGAGGGCCGCCCCTACGAGGCCTTTCAGACCGCTAAGCTGAA
GGTGACCAAGGGTGGCCCCCTGCCCTTCGCCTGGGACATCCTGTCCCCTCAGTTCATGTACGGCTCCAAG
GTCTACATTAAGCACCCAGCCGACATCCCCGACTACTTCAAGCTGTCCTTCCCCGAGGGCTTCAGGTGGG
AGCGCGTGATGAACTTCGAGGACGGCGGCATTATTCACGTTAACCAGGACTCCTCCCTGCAGGACGGCGT
GTTCATCTACAAGGTGAAGCTGCGCGGCACCAACTTCCCCTCCGACGGCCCCGTAATGCAGAAGAAGACC
ATGGGCTGGGAGGCCTCCGAGGAGCGGATGTACCCCGAGGACGGCGCCCTGAAGAGCGAGATCAAGAAGA
GGCTGAAGCTGAAGGACGGCGGCCACTACGCCGCCGAGGTCAAGACCACCTACAAGGCCAAGAAGCCCGT
GCAGCTGCCCGGCGCCTACATCGTCGACATCAAGTTGGACATCGTGTCCCACAACGAGGACTACACCATC
GTGGAACAGTACGAACGCGCCGAGGGCCGCCACTCCACCGGCGGCATGGACGAGCTGTACAAGGATATCT
ATTCTGACAAAGGAGTTTCATCTGGCCCTGGACCAATGGGTTTAATGGGACCCAGAGGCCCTCCTGGTGC
TGTTGGAGCCCCTGGCCCTCAAGGTTTCCAAGGACCTGCTGGTGAACCTGGTGAGCCTGGTCAAACGGGT
CCTGCAGGTCCCCGTGGTCCAGCTGGCTCTCCTGGCAAGGCTGGTGAGGATGGTCACCCTGGAAAACCCG
GAAGACCTGGGGAGAGAGGAGTCGTTGGACCACAGGGTGCTCGTGGTTTCCCCGGGACTCCTGGACTTCC
TGGCTTCAAAGGCGTGAAAGGACACAGTGGTATGGATGGATTAAAGGGACAGCCTGGTGCACAGGGTGTG
AAGGGTGAACCCGGTGCCCCTGGAGAGAATGGAACTCCAGGTCAAGCAGGAGCCCGAGGGCTTCCTGGTG
AGAGAGGGCGTGTCGGAGCTCCTGGTCCAGCTGGTGCCCGAGGCAGTGATGGAAGCGTTGGCCCCGTCGG
CCCTGCTGGTCCCATTGGGTCTGCTGGACCCCCTGGTTTCCCAGGTGCTCCTGGTCCCAAGGGTGAACTT
GGGCCCGTTGGTAACCCTGGCCCTGCTGGTCCTGCTGGTCCCCGTGGTGAAGTGGGTCTTCCAGGTCTTT
CTGGCCCTGTTGGACCTCCTGGCAACCCTGGAACAAATGGGCTCACTGGCGCCAAGGGTGCTACTGGACT
CCCTGGTGTCGCTGGGGCTCCCGGTCTCCCTGGCCCCCGTGGTATTCCTGGCCCCGCTGGTGCTGCTGGT
GCTACAGGTGCCAGAGGACTTGTTGGTGAGCCTGGTCCTGCTGGCTCCAAAGGAGAATCCGGTAACAAGG
GTGAGCCTGGCTCTGTTGGAGCCCAAGGTCCTCCTGGTCCCAGCGGTGAAGAAGGAAAGAGAGGGTCTCC
CGGAGAAGCTGGATCTGCTGGCCCTGCAGGGCCTCCAGGGCTTAGAGGCAGCCCTGGTTCTCGAGGTCTT
CCTGGAGCTGATGGCAGAGCTGGTGTAATGGGTCCTCCTGGCAATCGTGGTTCAACCGGCCCTGCTGGAA
TCCGAGGTCCTAATGGAGATGCCGGTCGACCTGGGGAACCTGGTCTCATGGGACCCAGAGGTCTTCCTGG
GTCTCCTGGAAATGTTGGCCCATCTGGTAAAGAAGGCCCTGTGGGTCTCCCTGGCATTGATGGCAGACCT
GGCCCAATCGGCCCAGCTGGACCAAGAGGTGAAGCTGGCAACATTGGATTCCCTGGACCCAAAGGCCCCT
CTGGTGATCCTGGCAAACCTGGTGAGAGAGGACACCCCGGTCTTGCTGGTGCTCGGGGAGCTCCAGGACC
CGATGGCAACAATGGAGCTCAGGGCCCCCCTGGACCCCAGGGTGTTCAAGGTGGCAAAGGTGAACAAGGC
CCTGCTGGTCCTCCTGGCTTCCAGGGTCTCCCTGGTCCCTCAGGTACTACTGGAGAAGTTGGCAAGCCCG
GAGAAAGGGGTCTTCCTGGTGAATTCGGTCTCCCTGGTCCTGCTGGTCCAAGAGGAGAACGTGGTACCCC
GGGTGAGAGTGGAGCTGCTGGCCCTTCTGGTCCTATTGGAAGCCGAGGTCCCAGTGGAGCCCCAGGGCCT
GATGGAAACAAGGGTGAAGCTGGTGCAGTCGGTGCTCCAGGCAGTGCTGGTGCCTCTGGGCCTGGTGGGC
TTCCAGGAGAGAGGGGTGCTGCTGGCATACCTGGGGGCAAAGGAGAAAAGGGTGAAACTGGTCTCCGAGG
TGACACTGGCAACACTGGTAGAGATGGTGCTCGTGGCATTCCTGGTGCTGTAGGTGCCCCTGGTCCTGCT
GGGGCCTCAGGTGACCGGGGTGAAGCTGGTGCTGCCTGTCCTTCTGGCCCAGCTGGTCCTCGGGGTAGCC
CTGGTGAACGTGGTGAAGTTGGCCCTGCTGGCCCCAATGGATTTGCTGGTCCTGCTGGTGCTGCTGGCCA
ACCCGGTGCTAAAGGAGAGAAGGGAACCAAAGGGCCTAAGGGTGAAAATGGCATTGTTGGTCCAACCGGG
TCTGTTGGAGCTGCTGGCCCATCTGGTCCTAATGGCCCACCTGGTCCTGTTGGAAGTCGTGGTGATGGAG
GGCCCCCTGGTATGACTGGCTTCCCTGGTGCTGCTGGACGGACTGGTCCCCCCGGACCCAGTGGTATTGC
TGGCCCCCCTGGCCCCCCTGGTGCTGCTGGAAAGGAAGGGATTCGTGGTCCCCGTGGCGACCAAGGTCCA
GTTGGCCGAACTGGAGAAACAGGTGCATCTGGACCCCCTGGATTTGTTGGTGAAAAGGGTCCCTCTGGAG
AACCTGGTACCGCAGGAGCCCCTGGTACCGCAGGTCCTCAGGGTCTTCTTGGTGCTCCCGGTATTCTGGG
TCTCCCTGGCTCTAGAGGTGAACGTGGTCTGCCAGGTATTGCTGGTGCTCTGGGTGAACCTGGTCCTCTG
GGCATCTCAGGCCCTCCTGGTGCCCGTGGTCCCCCTGGTGCTGTGGGCAGCCCTGGAGTTAATGGTGCCC
CTGGTGAAGCTGGTCGTGATGGTAACCCTGGCAGCGATGGTCCCCCAGGTCGTGATGGTCAGCCTGGACA
CAAGGGAGAGCGTGGTTACCCTGGCAGCATTGGTCCGACTGGTGCTGCAGGTGCCCCTGGTCCTCACGGT
TCTGTGGGTCCTGCTGGGAAACATGGAAACCGAGGTGAACCTGGTCCTGCCGGTTCTGTTGGTCCTGTTG
GTGCTGTTGGTCCAAGAGGTCCTAGTGGTCCTCAAGGCATCCGAGGTGACAAAGGAGAACCTGGTGATAA
AGGGCACAGGGGTCTTCCTGGCTTAAAAGGATACAGTGGATTGCAGGGTCTTCCTGGTCTTGCTGGCCTA
CATGGTGACCAAGGAGCTCCTGGTCCTGTGGGTCCTGCTGGTCCCAGGGGTCCTGCTGGGCCTTCTGGAC
CCGTTGGCAAAGATGGTAGATCTGGGCAACCTGGCCCAGTCGGGCCTGCTGGTGTTCGTGGTTCTCAGGG
TAGCCAAGGTCCCGCTGGTCCCCCTGGTCCCCCTGGACCTCCTGGTCCTCCTGGTGTCAGCGGAGGTGGC
TATGACTTTGGTTTTGAAGGAGACTTCTACAGGGCTGACCAGCCTCGCTCCCAGCCTTCACTCAGACCCA
AGGACTATGAAGTTGATGCAACTCTGAAATCTCTCAATAACCAGATTGAGACCCTTCTCACTCCTGAAGG
CTCTAGAAAGAACCCTGCTCGCACGTGCCGGGACTTAAGACTCAGCCACCCAGAGTGGAACAGCGATTAC
TACTGGATTGACCCTAACCAAGGATGTACTATGGATGCCATCAAAGTGTACTGTGATTTCTCTACTGGTG
AAACCTGCATCCAGGCCCAACCTGTAAACACCCCAGCGAAGAACTCATACAGCCGCGCCCAGGCCAACAA
GCATGTCTGGTTAGGAGAGACTATCAATGGTGGCAGCCAGTTTGAATACAACGTAGAAGGGGTGTCCTCC
AAGGAAATGGCAACTCAGCTCGCCTTCATGCGCCTGCTAGCCAACCGTGCTTCTCAGAACATCACCTACC
ACTGCAAGAACAGCATTGCGTACCTGGATGAGGAGACGGGCAGCTTGAACAAGGCTGTGCTTCTGCAGGG
TTCCAACGATGTTGAACTTGTTGCTGAGGGCAACAGCAGGTTCACCTACTCTGTCCTAGTCGATGGCTGC
TCCAAAAAGACAAATGAATGGGGCAAGACAATCATTGAATACAAAACAAATAAGCCATCTCGCCTGCCGT
TCCTTGACATTGCACCTCTGGACATTGGTGGTGCTGACCAAGAATTCCGTGTGGAGGTTGGCCCCGTCTG
TTTCAAATAAGTGAACTCAACATAAATTAAAAACCAAAAACCCCTGAAAAAACTTTCTCTTTGCCGTTTC
CTCCTTTAAAAAAAAAAAAAAAGCGGCCGCTCGAGTCTAGAGGGCCCGTTTAAACCCGCTGATCAGCCTC
GACTGTGCCTTCTAGTTGCCAGCCATCTGTTGTTTGCCCCTCCCCCGTGCCTTCCTTGACCCTGGAAGGT
GCCACTCCCACTGTCCTTTCCTAATAAAATGAGGAAATTGCATCGCATTGTCTGAGTAGGTGTCATTCTA
TTCTGGGGGGTGGGGTGGGGCAGGACAGCAAGGGGGAGGATTGGGAAGACAATAGCAGGCATGCTGGGGA
TGCGGTGGGCTCTATGGCTTCTGAGGCGGAAAGAACCAGCTGGGGCTCTAGGGGGTATCCCC
[124 nt withheld, positions 6013-6136]
C
[91 nt withheld, positions 6138-6228]
A
[49 nt withheld, positions 6230-6278]
CCTTTGACGTTGGAGTCCACGTTCTTT
[37 nt withheld, positions 6306-6342]
ACCCTATCTCGGTCTATTCTTTTGATTTATAAGGGATTTTGCCGATTTCGGCCTATTGGTTAAAAAATGA
GCTGATTTAACAAAAATTTAACGCGAATTAATTCTGTGGAATGTGTGTCAGTTAGGGTGTGGAAAGTCCC
CAGGCTCCCCAGCAGGCAGAAGTATGCAAAGCATGCATCTCAATTAGTCAGCAACCAGGTGTGGAAAGTC
CCCAGGCTCCCCAGCAGGCAGAAGTATGCAAAGCATGCATCTCAATTAGTCAGCAACCATAGTCCCGCCC
CTAACTCCGCCCATCCCGCCCCTAACTCCGCCCAGTTCCGCCCATTCTCCGCCCCATGGCTGACTAATTT
TTTTTATTTATGCAGAGGCCGAGGCCGCCTCTGCCTCTGAGCTATTCCAGAAGTAGTGAGGAGGCTTTTT
TGGAGGCCTAGGCTTTTGCAAAAAGCTCCCGGGAGCTTGTATATCCATTTTCGGATCTGATCAAGAGACA
GGATGAGGATCGTTTCGCATGATTGAACAAGATGGATTGCACGCAGGTTCTCCGGCCGCTTGGGTGGAGA
GGCTATTCGGCTATGACTGGGCACAACAGACAATCGGCTGCTCTGATGCCGCCGTGTTCCGGCTGTCAGC
GCAGGGGCGCCCGGTTCTTTTTGTCAAGACCGACCTGTCCGGTGCCCTGAATGAACTGCAGGACGAGGCA
GCGCGGCTATCGTGGCTGGCCACGACGGGCGTTCCTTGCGCAGCTGTGCTCGACGTTGTCACTGAAGCGG
GAAGGGACTGGCTGCTATTGGGCGAAGTGCCGGGGCAGGATCTCCTGTCATCTCACCTTGCTCCTGCCGA
GAAAGTATCCATCATGGCTGATGCAATGCGGCGGCTGCATACGCTTGATCCGGCTACCTGCCCATTCGAC
CACCAAGCGAAACATCGCATCGAGCGAGCACGTACTCGGATGGAAGCCGGTCTTGTCGATCAGGATGATC
TGGACGAAGAGCATCAGGGGCTCGCGCCAGCCGAACTGTTCGCCAGGCTCAAGGCGCGCATGCCCGACGG
CGAGGATCTCGTCGTGACCCATGGCGATGCCTGCTTGCCGAATATCATGGTGGAAAATGGCCGCTTTTCT
GGATTCATCGACTGTGGCCGGCTGGGTGTGGCGGACCGCTATCAGGACATAGCGTTGGCTACCCGTGATA
TTGCTGAAGAGCTTGGCGGCGAATGGGCTGACCGCTTCCTCGTGCTTTACGGTATCGCCGCTCCCGATTC
GCAGCGCATCGCCTTCTATCGCCTTCTTGACGAGTTCTTCTGAGCGGGACTCTGGGGTTCGAAATGACCG
ACCAAGCGACGCCCAACCTGCCATCACGAGATTTCGATTCCACCGCCGCCTTCTATGAAAGGTTGGGCTT
CGGAATCGTTTTCCGGGACGCCGGCTGGATGATCCTCCAGCGCGGGGATCTCATGCTGGAGTTCTTCGCC
CACCCCAACTTGTTTATTGCAGCTTATAATGGTTACAAATAAAGCAATAGCATCACAAATTTCACAAATA
AAGCATTTTTTTCACTGCATTCTAGTTGTGGTTTGTCCAAACTCATCAATGTATCTTATCATGTCTGTAT
ACCGTCGACCTCTAGCTAGAGCTTGGCGTAATCATGGTCATAGCTGTTTCCTGTGTGAAATTGTTATCCG
CTCACAATTCCACACAACATACGAGCCGGAAGCATAAAGTGTAAAGCCTGGGGTGCCTAATGAGTGAGCT
AACTCACATTAATTGCGTTGCGCTCACTGCCCGCTTTCCAGTCGGGAAACCTGTCGTGCCAGCTGCATTA
ATGAATCGGCCAACGCGCGGGGAGAGGCGGTTTGCGTATTGGGCGCTCTTCCGCTTCCTCGCTCACTGAC
TCGCTGCGCTCGGTCGTTCGGCTGCGGCGAGCGGTATCAGCTCACTCAAAGGCGGTAATACGGTTATCCA
CAGAATCAGGGGATAACGCAGGAAAGAACATGTGAGCAAAAGGCCAGCAAAAGGCCAGGAACCGTAAAAA
GGCCGCGTTGCTGGCGTTTTTCCATAGGCTCCGCCCCCCTGACGAGCATCACAAAAATCGACGCTCAAGT
CAGAGGTGGCGAAACCCGACAGGACTATAAAGATACCAGGCGTTTCCCCCTGGAAGCTCCCTCGTGCGCT
CTCCTGTTCCGACCCTGCCGCTTACCGGATACCTGTCCGCCTTTCTCCCTTCGGGAAGCGTGGCGCTTTC
TCATAGCTCACGCTGTAGGTATCTCAGTTCGGTGTAGGTCGTTCGCTCCAAGCTGGGCTGTGTGCACGAA
CCCCCCGTTCAGCCCGACCGCTGCGCCTTATCCGGTAACTATCGTCTTGAGTCCAACCCGGTAAGACACG
ACTTATCGCCACTGGCAGCAGCCACTGGTAACAGGATTAGCAGAGCGAGGTATGTAGGCGGTGCTACAGA
GTTCTTGAAGTGGTGGCCTAACTACGGCTACACTAGAAGAACAGTATTTGGTATCTGCGCTCTGCTGAAG
CCAGTTACCTTCGGAAAAAGAGTTGGTAGCTCTTGATCCGGCAAACAAACCACCGCTGGTAGCGGTTTTT
TTGTTTGCAAGCAGCAGATTACGCGCAGAAAAAAAGGATCTCAAGAAGATCCTTTGATCTTTTCTACGGG
GTCTGACGCTCAGTGGAACGAAAACTCACGTTAAGGGATTTTGGTCATGAGATTATCAAAAAGGATCTTC
ACCTAGATCCTTTTAAATTAAAAATGAAGTTTTAAATCAATCTAAAGTATATATGAGTAAACTTGGTCTG
ACAGTTACCAATGCTTAATCAGTGAGGCACCTATCTCAGCGATCTGTCTATTTCGTTCATCCATAGTTGC
CTGACTCCCCGTCGTGTAGATAACTACGATACGGGAGGGCTTACCATCTGGCCCCAGTGCTGCAATGATA
CCGCGAGACCCACGCTCACCGGCTCCAGATTTATCAGCAATAAACCAGCCAGCCGGAAGGGCCGAGCGCA
GAAGTGGTCCTGCAACTTTATCCGCCTCCATCCAGTCTATTAATTGTTGCCGGGAAGCTAGAGTAAGTAG
TTCGCCAGTTAATAGTTTGCGCAACGTTGTTGCCATTGCTACAGGCATCGTGGTGTCACGCTCGTCGTTT
GGTATGGCTTCATTCAGCTCCGGTTCCCAACGATCAAGGCGAGTTACATGATCCCCCATGTTGTGCAAAA
AAGCGGTTAGCTCCTTCGGTCCTCCGATCGTTGTCAGAAGTAAGTTGGCCGCAGTGTTATCACTCATGGT
TATGGCAGCACTGCATAATTCTCTTACTGTCATGCCATCCGTAAGATGCTTTTCTGTGACTGGTGAGTAC
TCAACCAAGTCATTCTGAGAATAGTGTATGCGGCGACCGAGTTGCTCTTGCCCGGCGTCAATACGGGATA
ATACCGCGCCACATAGCAGAACTTTAAAAGTGCTCATCATTGGAAAACGTTCTTCGGGGCGAAAACTCTC
AAGGATCTTACCGCTGTTGAGATCCAGTTCGATGTAACCCACTCGTGCACCCAACTGATCTTCAGCATCT
TTTACTTTCACCAGCGTTTCTGGGTGAGCAAAAACAGGAAGGCAAAATGCCGCAAAAAAGGGAATAAGGG
CGACACGGAAATGTTGAATACTCATACTCTTCCTTTTTCAATATTATTGAAGCATTTATCAGGGTTATTG
TCTCATGAGCGGATACATATTTGAATGTATTTAGAAAAATAAACAAATAGGGGTTCCGCGCACATTTCCC
CGAAAAGTGCCACCTGACGTC
