Features (pLannotate 1.2.2; 21 found; start..end, strand, type, name):
      1..380     +  enhancer       CMV enhancer: human cytomegalovirus immediate early enhancer
    381..584     +  promoter       CMV promoter: human cytomegalovirus (CMV) immediate early promoter
    580..613     +  LTR            5' LTR (truncated) (fragment): truncated 5' long terminal repeat (LTR) from HIV-1
    629..647     +  promoter       T7 promoter: promoter for bacteriophage T7 RNA polymerase
    802..1509    +  CDS            mApple: mApple is a basic (constitutively fluorescent) red fluorescent protein published in 2008, derived from Discosoma sp.. It is reported to be a rapidly-maturing monomer with high acid sensitivity.
   4585..5373    +  CDS            COL1A2 (fragment): CO1A2_RABIT - Experimental evidence at transcript level: Swiss-Prot protein existence level 2. Type I collagen is a member of group I collagen (fibrillar forming collagen). From Oryctolagus cuniculus (Rabbit).
   5510..5734    +  polyA_signal   bGH poly(A) signal: bovine growth hormone polyadenylation signal
   5738..5759    +  promoter       SV40 promoter (fragment): SV40 enhancer and early promoter
   5780..6208    +  rep_origin     f1 ori (sequence partly withheld): f1 bacteriophage origin of replication; arrow indicates direction of (+) strand synthesis
   6222..6551    +  promoter       SV40 promoter: SV40 enhancer and early promoter
   6618..7409    +  CDS            neo: KKA2_KLEPN - Also known as kan, nptII. Experimental evidence at protein level: Swiss-Prot protein existence level 1. Resistance to kanamycin, neomycin, paromomycin, ribostamycin, butirosin and gentamicin B. From Klebsiella pneumoniae.
   7433..7591    +  CDS            ble (fragment): BLE_KLEPN - Experimental evidence at protein level: Swiss-Prot protein existence level 1. Binding protein with a strong affinity to the bleomycin family of antibiotics. Binds to CL990; an antimitotic-antibiotic compound. From Klebsiella pneumoniae.
   7586..7707    +  polyA_signal   SV40 poly(A) signal: SV40 polyadenylation signal
   7780..7796    -  protein_bind   lac operator: The lac repressor binds to the lac operator to inhibit transcription in E. coli. This inhibition can be relieved by adding lactose or isopropyl-β-D-thiogalactopyranoside (IPTG). lac repressor encoded by lacI
   7804..7834    -  promoter       lac promoter: promoter for the E. coli lac operon
   7849..7870    -  protein_bind   CAP binding site: CAP binding activates transcription in the presence of cAMP. E. coli catabolite activator protein
   7883..7975    -  CDS            lacI (fragment): lac repressor; lacI; The lac repressor binds to the lac operator to inhibit transcription in E. coli. This inhibition can be relieved by adding lactose or isopropyl-β-D-thiogalactopyranoside (IPTG).
   8158..8746    -  rep_origin     ori: high-copy-number ColE1/pMB1/pBR322/pUC origin of replication
   8917..9777    -  CDS            AmpR: β-lactamase; bla; confers resistance to ampicillin, carbenicillin, and related antibiotics
   9778..9882    -  promoter       AmpR promoter: bla
   9941..9993    -  misc_feature   bom (fragment): basis of mobility region from pBR322
>Addgene plasmid #119841 | mApple-proα2(I)-G610C | addgene full sequence | sequence record 233868 | Addgene NGS Result
GACATTGATTATTGACTAGTTATTAATAGTAATCAATTACGGGGTCATTAGTTCATAGCCCATATATGGA
GTTCCGCGTTACATAACTTACGGTAAATGGCCCGCCTGGCTGACCGCCCAACGACCCCCGCCCATTGACG
TCAATAATGACGTATGTTCCCATAGTAACGCCAATAGGGACTTTCCATTGACGTCAATGGGTGGAGTATT
TACGGTAAACTGCCCACTTGGCAGTACATCAAGTGTATCATATGCCAAGTACGCCCCCTATTGACGTCAA
TGACGGTAAATGGCCCGCCTGGCATTATGCCCAGTACATGACCTTATGGGACTTTCCTACTTGGCAGTAC
ATCTACGTATTAGTCATCGCTATTACCATGGTGATGCGGTTTTGGCAGTACATCAATGGGCGTGGATAGC
GGTTTGACTCACGGGGATTTCCAAGTCTCCACCCCATTGACGTCAATGGGAGTTTGTTTTGGCACCAAAA
TCAACGGGACTTTCCAAAATGTCGTAACAACTCCGCCCCATTGACGCAAATGGGCGGTAGGCGTGTACGG
TGGGAGGTCTATATAAGCAGAGCTCTCTGGCTAACTAGAGAACCCACTGCTTACTGGCTTATCGAAATTA
ATACGACTCACTATAGGGAGACCCAAGCTGGCTAGCGTTTAAACTTAAGCTTGGTACCGAGCTCGGATCC
ACTAGTCCAGTGTGGTGGAATTCGTAGACATGCTCAGCTTTGTGGATACGCGGACTCTGTTGCTGCTTGC
AGTAACTTCGTGCCTAGCAACATGCCAAGATATCGTGAGCAAGGGCGAGGAGAATAACATGGCCATCATC
AAGGAGTTCATGCGCTTCAAGGTGCACATGGAGGGCTCCGTGAACGGCCACGAGTTCGAGATCGAGGGCG
AGGGCGAGGGCCGCCCCTACGAGGCCTTTCAGACCGCTAAGCTGAAGGTGACCAAGGGTGGCCCCCTGCC
CTTCGCCTGGGACATCCTGTCCCCTCAGTTCATGTACGGCTCCAAGGTCTACATTAAGCACCCAGCCGAC
ATCCCCGACTACTTCAAGCTGTCCTTCCCCGAGGGCTTCAGGTGGGAGCGCGTGATGAACTTCGAGGACG
GCGGCATTATTCACGTTAACCAGGACTCCTCCCTGCAGGACGGCGTGTTCATCTACAAGGTGAAGCTGCG
CGGCACCAACTTCCCCTCCGACGGCCCCGTAATGCAGAAGAAGACCATGGGCTGGGAGGCCTCCGAGGAG
CGGATGTACCCCGAGGACGGCGCCCTGAAGAGCGAGATCAAGAAGAGGCTGAAGCTGAAGGACGGCGGCC
ACTACGCCGCCGAGGTCAAGACCACCTACAAGGCCAAGAAGCCCGTGCAGCTGCCCGGCGCCTACATCGT
CGACATCAAGTTGGACATCGTGTCCCACAACGAGGACTACACCATCGTGGAACAGTACGAACGCGCCGAG
GGCCGCCACTCCACCGGCGGCATGGACGAGCTGTACAAGGATATCTATTCTGACAAAGGAGTTTCATCTG
GCCCTGGACCAATGGGTTTAATGGGACCCAGAGGCCCTCCTGGTGCTGTTGGAGCCCCTGGCCCTCAAGG
TTTCCAAGGACCTGCTGGTGAACCTGGTGAGCCTGGTCAAACGGGTCCTGCAGGTCCCCGTGGTCCAGCT
GGCTCTCCTGGCAAGGCTGGTGAGGATGGTCACCCTGGAAAACCCGGAAGACCTGGGGAGAGAGGAGTCG
TTGGACCACAGGGTGCTCGTGGTTTCCCCGGGACTCCTGGACTTCCTGGCTTCAAAGGCGTGAAAGGACA
CAGTGGTATGGATGGATTAAAGGGACAGCCTGGTGCACAGGGTGTGAAGGGTGAACCCGGTGCCCCTGGA
GAGAATGGAACTCCAGGTCAAGCAGGAGCCCGAGGGCTTCCTGGTGAGAGAGGGCGTGTCGGAGCTCCTG
GTCCAGCTGGTGCCCGAGGCAGTGATGGAAGCGTTGGCCCCGTCGGCCCTGCTGGTCCCATTGGGTCTGC
TGGACCCCCTGGTTTCCCAGGTGCTCCTGGTCCCAAGGGTGAACTTGGGCCCGTTGGTAACCCTGGCCCT
GCTGGTCCTGCTGGTCCCCGTGGTGAAGTGGGTCTTCCAGGTCTTTCTGGCCCTGTTGGACCTCCTGGCA
ACCCTGGAACAAATGGGCTCACTGGCGCCAAGGGTGCTACTGGACTCCCTGGTGTCGCTGGGGCTCCCGG
TCTCCCTGGCCCCCGTGGTATTCCTGGCCCCGCTGGTGCTGCTGGTGCTACAGGTGCCAGAGGACTTGTT
GGTGAGCCTGGTCCTGCTGGCTCCAAAGGAGAATCCGGTAACAAGGGTGAGCCTGGCTCTGTTGGAGCCC
AAGGTCCTCCTGGTCCCAGCGGTGAAGAAGGAAAGAGAGGGTCTCCCGGAGAAGCTGGATCTGCTGGCCC
TGCAGGGCCTCCAGGGCTTAGAGGCAGCCCTGGTTCTCGAGGTCTTCCTGGAGCTGATGGCAGAGCTGGT
GTAATGGGTCCTCCTGGCAATCGTGGTTCAACCGGCCCTGCTGGAATCCGAGGTCCTAATGGAGATGCCG
GTCGACCTGGGGAACCTGGTCTCATGGGACCCAGAGGTCTTCCTGGGTCTCCTGGAAATGTTGGCCCATC
TGGTAAAGAAGGCCCTGTGGGTCTCCCTGGCATTGATGGCAGACCTGGCCCAATCGGCCCAGCTGGACCA
AGAGGTGAAGCTGGCAACATTGGATTCCCTGGACCCAAAGGCCCCTCTGGTGATCCTGGCAAACCTGGTG
AGAGAGGACACCCCGGTCTTGCTGGTGCTCGGGGAGCTCCAGGACCCGATGGCAACAATGGAGCTCAGGG
CCCCCCTGGACCCCAGGGTGTTCAAGGTGGCAAAGGTGAACAAGGCCCTGCTGGTCCTCCTGGCTTCCAG
GGTCTCCCTGGTCCCTCAGGTACTACTGGAGAAGTTGGCAAGCCCGGAGAAAGGGGTCTTCCTGGTGAAT
TCGGTCTCCCTGGTCCTGCTGGTCCAAGAGGAGAACGTGGTACCCCGGGTGAGAGTGGAGCTGCTGGCCC
TTCTGGTCCTATTGGAAGCCGAGGTCCCAGTGGAGCCCCAGGGCCTGATGGAAACAAGGGTGAAGCTGGT
GCAGTCGGTGCTCCAGGCAGTGCTGGTGCCTCTGGGCCTGGTGGGCTTCCAGGAGAGAGGGGTGCTGCTG
GCATACCTGGGGGCAAAGGAGAAAAGGGTGAAACTGGTCTCCGAGGTGACACTGGCAACACTGGTAGAGA
TGGTGCTCGTGGCATTCCTGGTGCTGTAGGTGCCCCTGGTCCTGCTGGGGCCTCAGGTGACCGGGGTGAA
GCTGGTGCTGCCTGTCCTTCTGGCCCAGCTGGTCCTCGGGGTAGCCCTGGTGAACGTGGTGAAGTTGGCC
CTGCTGGCCCCAATGGATTTGCTGGTCCTGCTGGTGCTGCTGGCCAACCCGGTGCTAAAGGAGAGAAGGG
AACCAAAGGGCCTAAGGGTGAAAATGGCATTGTTGGTCCAACCGGGTCTGTTGGAGCTGCTGGCCCATCT
GGTCCTAATGGCCCACCTGGTCCTGTTGGAAGTCGTGGTGATGGAGGGCCCCCTGGTATGACTGGCTTCC
CTGGTGCTGCTGGACGGACTGGTCCCCCCGGACCCAGTGGTATTGCTGGCCCCCCTGGCCCCCCTGGTGC
TGCTGGAAAGGAAGGGATTCGTGGTCCCCGTGGCGACCAAGGTCCAGTTGGCCGAACTGGAGAAACAGGT
GCATCTGGACCCCCTGGATTTGTTGGTGAAAAGGGTCCCTCTGGAGAACCTGGTACCGCAGGAGCCCCTG
GTACCGCAGGTCCTCAGGGTCTTCTTGGTGCTCCCGGTATTCTGGGTCTCCCTGGCTCTAGAGGTGAACG
TGGTCTGCCAGGTATTGCTGGTGCTCTGGGTGAACCTGGTCCTCTGGGCATCTCAGGCCCTCCTGGTGCC
CGTGGTCCCCCTGGTGCTGTGGGCAGCCCTGGAGTTAATGGTGCCCCTGGTGAAGCTGGTCGTGATGGTA
ACCCTGGCAGCGATGGTCCCCCAGGTCGTGATGGTCAGCCTGGACACAAGGGAGAGCGTGGTTACCCTGG
CAGCATTGGTCCGACTGGTGCTGCAGGTGCCCCTGGTCCTCACGGTTCTGTGGGTCCTGCTGGGAAACAT
GGAAACCGAGGTGAACCTGGTCCTGCCGGTTCTGTTGGTCCTGTTGGTGCTGTTGGTCCAAGAGGTCCTA
GTGGTCCTCAAGGCATCCGAGGTGACAAAGGAGAACCTGGTGATAAAGGGCACAGGGGTCTTCCTGGCTT
AAAAGGATACAGTGGATTGCAGGGTCTTCCTGGTCTTGCTGGCCTACATGGTGACCAAGGAGCTCCTGGT
CCTGTGGGTCCTGCTGGTCCCAGGGGTCCTGCTGGGCCTTCTGGACCCGTTGGCAAAGATGGTAGATCTG
GGCAACCTGGCCCAGTCGGGCCTGCTGGTGTTCGTGGTTCTCAGGGTAGCCAAGGTCCCGCTGGTCCCCC
TGGTCCCCCTGGACCTCCTGGTCCTCCTGGTGTCAGCGGAGGTGGCTATGACTTTGGTTTTGAAGGAGAC
TTCTACAGGGCTGACCAGCCTCGCTCCCAGCCTTCACTCAGACCCAAGGACTATGAAGTTGATGCAACTC
TGAAATCTCTCAATAACCAGATTGAGACCCTTCTCACTCCTGAAGGCTCTAGAAAGAACCCTGCTCGCAC
GTGCCGGGACTTAAGACTCAGCCACCCAGAGTGGAACAGCGATTACTACTGGATTGACCCTAACCAAGGA
TGTACTATGGATGCCATCAAAGTGTACTGTGATTTCTCTACTGGTGAAACCTGCATCCAGGCCCAACCTG
TAAACACCCCAGCGAAGAACTCATACAGCCGCGCCCAGGCCAACAAGCATGTCTGGTTAGGAGAGACTAT
CAATGGTGGCAGCCAGTTTGAATACAACGTAGAAGGGGTGTCCTCCAAGGAAATGGCAACTCAGCTCGCC
TTCATGCGCCTGCTAGCCAACCGTGCTTCTCAGAACATCACCTACCACTGCAAGAACAGCATTGCGTACC
TGGATGAGGAGACGGGCAGCTTGAACAAGGCTGTGCTTCTGCAGGGTTCCAACGATGTTGAACTTGTTGC
TGAGGGCAACAGCAGGTTCACCTACTCTGTCCTAGTCGATGGCTGCTCCAAAAAGACAAATGAATGGGGC
AAGACAATCATTGAATACAAAACAAATAAGCCATCTCGCCTGCCGTTCCTTGACATTGCACCTCTGGACA
TTGGTGGTGCTGACCAAGAATTCCGTGTGGAGGTTGGCCCCGTCTGTTTCAAATAAGTGAACTCAACATA
AATTAAAAACCAAAAACCCCTGAAAAAACTTTCTCTTTGCCGTTTCCTCCTTTAAAAAAAAAAAAAAGGG
CGGCCGCTCGAGTCTAGAGGGCCCGTTTAAACCCGCTGATCAGCCTCGACTGTGCCTTCTAGTTGCCAGC
CATCTGTTGTTTGCCCCTCCCCCGTGCCTTCCTTGACCCTGGAAGGTGCCACTCCCACTGTCCTTTCCTA
ATAAAATGAGGAAATTGCATCGCATTGTCTGAGTAGGTGTCATTCTATTCTGGGGGGTGGGGTGGGGCAG
GACAGCAAGGGGGAGGATTGGGAAGACAATAGCAGGCATGCTGGGGATGCGGTGGGCTCTATGGCTTCTG
AGGCGGAAAGAACCAGCTGGGGCTCTAGGGGGTATCCCC
[124 nt withheld, positions 5780-5903]
C
[91 nt withheld, positions 5905-5995]
A
[49 nt withheld, positions 5997-6045]
CCTTTGACGTTGGAGTCCACGTTCTTT
[37 nt withheld, positions 6073-6109]
ACCCTATCTCGGTCTATTCTTTTGATTTATAAGGGATTTTGCCGATTTCGGCCTATTGGTTAAAAAATGA
GCTGATTTAACAAAAATTTAACGCGAATTAATTCTGTGGAATGTGTGTCAGTTAGGGTGTGGAAAGTCCC
CAGGCTCCCCAGCAGGCAGAAGTATGCAAAGCATGCATCTCAATTAGTCAGCAACCAGGTGTGGAAAGTC
CCCAGGCTCCCCAGCAGGCAGAAGTATGCAAAGCATGCATCTCAATTAGTCAGCAACCATAGTCCCGCCC
CTAACTCCGCCCATCCCGCCCCTAACTCCGCCCAGTTCCGCCCATTCTCCGCCCCATGGCTGACTAATTT
TTTTTATTTATGCAGAGGCCGAGGCCGCCTCTGCCTCTGAGCTATTCCAGAAGTAGTGAGGAGGCTTTTT
TGGAGGCCTAGGCTTTTGCAAAAAGCTCCCGGGAGCTTGTATATCCATTTTCGGATCTGATCAAGAGACA
GGATGAGGATCGTTTCGCATGATTGAACAAGATGGATTGCACGCAGGTTCTCCGGCCGCTTGGGTGGAGA
GGCTATTCGGCTATGACTGGGCACAACAGACAATCGGCTGCTCTGATGCCGCCGTGTTCCGGCTGTCAGC
GCAGGGGCGCCCGGTTCTTTTTGTCAAGACCGACCTGTCCGGTGCCCTGAATGAACTGCAGGACGAGGCA
GCGCGGCTATCGTGGCTGGCCACGACGGGCGTTCCTTGCGCAGCTGTGCTCGACGTTGTCACTGAAGCGG
GAAGGGACTGGCTGCTATTGGGCGAAGTGCCGGGGCAGGATCTCCTGTCATCTCACCTTGCTCCTGCCGA
GAAAGTATCCATCATGGCTGATGCAATGCGGCGGCTGCATACGCTTGATCCGGCTACCTGCCCATTCGAC
CACCAAGCGAAACATCGCATCGAGCGAGCACGTACTCGGATGGAAGCCGGTCTTGTCGATCAGGATGATC
TGGACGAAGAGCATCAGGGGCTCGCGCCAGCCGAACTGTTCGCCAGGCTCAAGGCGCGCATGCCCGACGG
CGAGGATCTCGTCGTGACCCATGGCGATGCCTGCTTGCCGAATATCATGGTGGAAAATGGCCGCTTTTCT
GGATTCATCGACTGTGGCCGGCTGGGTGTGGCGGACCGCTATCAGGACATAGCGTTGGCTACCCGTGATA
TTGCTGAAGAGCTTGGCGGCGAATGGGCTGACCGCTTCCTCGTGCTTTACGGTATCGCCGCTCCCGATTC
GCAGCGCATCGCCTTCTATCGCCTTCTTGACGAGTTCTTCTGAGCGGGACTCTGGGGTTCGAAATGACCG
ACCAAGCGACGCCCAACCTGCCATCACGAGATTTCGATTCCACCGCCGCCTTCTATGAAAGGTTGGGCTT
CGGAATCGTTTTCCGGGACGCCGGCTGGATGATCCTCCAGCGCGGGGATCTCATGCTGGAGTTCTTCGCC
CACCCCAACTTGTTTATTGCAGCTTATAATGGTTACAAATAAAGCAATAGCATCACAAATTTCACAAATA
AAGCATTTTTTTCACTGCATTCTAGTTGTGGTTTGTCCAAACTCATCAATGTATCTTATCATGTCTGTAT
ACCGTCGACCTCTAGCTAGAGCTTGGCGTAATCATGGTCATAGCTGTTTCCTGTGTGAAATTGTTATCCG
CTCACAATTCCACACAACATACGAGCCGGAAGCATAAAGTGTAAAGCCTGGGGTGCCTAATGAGTGAGCT
AACTCACATTAATTGCGTTGCGCTCACTGCCCGCTTTCCAGTCGGGAAACCTGTCGTGCCAGCTGCATTA
ATGAATCGGCCAACGCGCGGGGAGAGGCGGTTTGCGTATTGGGCGCTCTTCCGCTTCCTCGCTCACTGAC
TCGCTGCGCTCGGTCGTTCGGCTGCGGCGAGCGGTATCAGCTCACTCAAAGGCGGTAATACGGTTATCCA
CAGAATCAGGGGATAACGCAGGAAAGAACATGTGAGCAAAAGGCCAGCAAAAGGCCAGGAACCGTAAAAA
GGCCGCGTTGCTGGCGTTTTTCCATAGGCTCCGCCCCCCTGACGAGCATCACAAAAATCGACGCTCAAGT
CAGAGGTGGCGAAACCCGACAGGACTATAAAGATACCAGGCGTTTCCCCCTGGAAGCTCCCTCGTGCGCT
CTCCTGTTCCGACCCTGCCGCTTACCGGATACCTGTCCGCCTTTCTCCCTTCGGGAAGCGTGGCGCTTTC
TCATAGCTCACGCTGTAGGTATCTCAGTTCGGTGTAGGTCGTTCGCTCCAAGCTGGGCTGTGTGCACGAA
CCCCCCGTTCAGCCCGACCGCTGCGCCTTATCCGGTAACTATCGTCTTGAGTCCAACCCGGTAAGACACG
ACTTATCGCCACTGGCAGCAGCCACTGGTAACAGGATTAGCAGAGCGAGGTATGTAGGCGGTGCTACAGA
GTTCTTGAAGTGGTGGCCTAACTACGGCTACACTAGAAGAACAGTATTTGGTATCTGCGCTCTGCTGAAG
CCAGTTACCTTCGGAAAAAGAGTTGGTAGCTCTTGATCCGGCAAACAAACCACCGCTGGTAGCGGTGGTT
TTTTTGTTTGCAAGCAGCAGATTACGCGCAGAAAAAAAGGATCTCAAGAAGATCCTTTGATCTTTTCTAC
GGGGTCTGACGCTCAGTGGAACGAAAACTCACGTTAAGGGATTTTGGTCATGAGATTATCAAAAAGGATC
TTCACCTAGATCCTTTTAAATTAAAAATGAAGTTTTAAATCAATCTAAAGTATATATGAGTAAACTTGGT
CTGACAGTTACCAATGCTTAATCAGTGAGGCACCTATCTCAGCGATCTGTCTATTTCGTTCATCCATAGT
TGCCTGACTCCCCGTCGTGTAGATAACTACGATACGGGAGGGCTTACCATCTGGCCCCAGTGCTGCAATG
ATACCGCGAGACCCACGCTCACCGGCTCCAGATTTATCAGCAATAAACCAGCCAGCCGGAAGGGCCGAGC
GCAGAAGTGGTCCTGCAACTTTATCCGCCTCCATCCAGTCTATTAATTGTTGCCGGGAAGCTAGAGTAAG
TAGTTCGCCAGTTAATAGTTTGCGCAACGTTGTTGCCATTGCTACAGGCATCGTGGTGTCACGCTCGTCG
TTTGGTATGGCTTCATTCAGCTCCGGTTCCCAACGATCAAGGCGAGTTACATGATCCCCCATGTTGTGCA
AAAAAGCGGTTAGCTCCTTCGGTCCTCCGATCGTTGTCAGAAGTAAGTTGGCCGCAGTGTTATCACTCAT
GGTTATGGCAGCACTGCATAATTCTCTTACTGTCATGCCATCCGTAAGATGCTTTTCTGTGACTGGTGAG
TACTCAACCAAGTCATTCTGAGAATAGTGTATGCGGCGACCGAGTTGCTCTTGCCCGGCGTCAATACGGG
ATAATACCGCGCCACATAGCAGAACTTTAAAAGTGCTCATCATTGGAAAACGTTCTTCGGGGCGAAAACT
CTCAAGGATCTTACCGCTGTTGAGATCCAGTTCGATGTAACCCACTCGTGCACCCAACTGATCTTCAGCA
TCTTTTACTTTCACCAGCGTTTCTGGGTGAGCAAAAACAGGAAGGCAAAATGCCGCAAAAAAGGGAATAA
GGGCGACACGGAAATGTTGAATACTCATACTCTTCCTTTTTCAATATTATTGAAGCATTTATCAGGGTTA
TTGTCTCATGAGCGGATACATATTTGAATGTATTTAGAAAAATAAACAAATAGGGGTTCCGCGCACATTT
CCCCGAAAAGTGCCACCTGACGTCGACGGATCGGGAGATCTCCCGATCCCCTATGGTGCACTCTCAGTAC
AATCTGCTCTGATGCCGCATAGTTAAGCCAGTATCTGCTCCCTGCTTGTGTGTTGGAGGTCGCTGAGTAG
TGCGCGAGCAAAATTTAAGCTACAACAAGGCAAGGCTTGACCGACAATTGCATGAAGAATCTGCTTAGGG
TTAGGCGTTTTGCGCTGCTTCGCGATGTACGGGCCAGATATACGCGTT
